>Addgene plasmid #228158 | SP_C2 | addgene full sequence | sequence record 451753 | Addgene NGS Result
TCGGTCTCATATGAGTTACATCTACCTTTTTATTACTGCGGCAGCAGTAACAGGCGCATTAGGCGCCCCT
TGAGACCAGACCAATAAAAAACGCCCGGCGGCAACCGAGCGTTCTGAACAAATCCAGATGGAGTTCTGAG
GTCATTACTGGATCTATCAACAGGAGTCCAAGCGAGCTCGATATCAAATTACGCCCCGCCCTGCCACTCA
TCGCAGTACTGTTGTAATTCATTAAGCATTCTGCCGACATGGAAGCCATCACAAACGGCATGATGAACCT
GAATCGCCAGCGGCATCAGCACCTTGTCGCCTTGCGTATAATATTTGCCCATGGTGAAAACGGGGGCGAA
GAAGTTGTCCATATTGGCCACGTTTAAATCAAAACTGGTGAAACTCACCCAGGGATTGGCTGAAACGAAA
AACATATTCTCAATAAACCCTTTAGGGAAATAGGCCAGGTTTTCACCGTAACACGCCACATCTTGCGAAT
ATATGTGTAGAAACTGCCGGAAATCGTCGTGGTATTCACTCCAGAGCGATGAAAACGTTTCAGTTTGCTC
ATGGAAAACGGTGTAACAAGGGTGAACACTATCCCATATCACCAGCTCACCGTCTTTCATTGCCATACGA
AATTCCGGATGAGCATTCATCAGGCGGGCAAGAATGTGAATAAAGGCCGGATAAAACTTGTGCTTATTTT
TCTTTACGGTCTTTAAAAAGGCCGTAATATCCAGCTGAACGGTCTGGTTATAGGTACATTGAGCAACTGA
CTGAAATGCCTCAAAATGTTCTTTACGATGCCATTGGGATATATCAACGGTGGTATATCCAGTGATTTTT
TTCTCCATTTTAGCTTCCTTAGCTCCTGAAAATCTCGATAACTCAAAAAATACGCCCGGTAGTGATCTTA
TTTCATTATGGTGAAAGTTGGAACCTCTTACGTGCCCGATCAATCATGACCAAAATCCCTTAACGTGAGT
TTTCGTTCCACTGAGCGTCAGACCCCGTAGAAAAGATCAAAGGATCTTCTTGAGATCCTTTTTTTCTGCG
CGTAATCTGCTGCTTGCAAACAAAAAAACCACCGCTACCAGCGGTGGTTTGTTTGCCGGATCAAGAGCTA
CCAACTCTTTTTCCGAAGGTAACTGGCTTCAGCAGAGCGCAGATACCAAATACTGTTCTTCTAGTGTAGC
CGTAGTTAGGCCACCACTTCAAGAACTCTGTAGCACCGCCTACATACCTCGCTCTGCTAATCCTGTTACC
AGTGGCTGCTGCCAGTGGCGATAAGTCGTGTCTTACCGGGTTGGACTCAAGACGATAGTTACCGGATAAG
GCGCAGCGGTCGGGCTGAACGGGGGGTTCGTGCACACAGCCCAGCTTGGAGCGAACGACCTACACCGAAC
TGAGATACCTACAGCGTGAGCTATGAGAAAGCGCCACGCTTCCCGAAGGGAGAAAGGCGGACAGGTATCC
GGTAAGCGGCAGGGTCGGAACAGGAGAGCGCACGAGGGAGCTTCCAGGGGGAAACGCCTGGTATCTTTAT
AGTCCTGTCGGGTTTCGCCACCTCTGACTTGAGCGTCGATTTTTGTGATGCTCGTCAGGGGGGCGGAGCC
TATGGAAAAACGCCAGCAACGCGGCCTTTTTACGGTTCCTGGCCTTTTGCTGGCCTTTTGCTCACATGTT
CTTTCCTGCGTTATCCCCTGATTCTGTGGATAACCGTAG
Features (pLannotate 1.2.2; 5 found; start..end, strand, type, name):
     11..67      +  CDS            MEL (fragment): MEL_SACMI - Protein inferred from homology: Swiss-Prot protein existence level 3. From Saccharomyces mikatae (Yeast).
     84..118     -  terminator     lambda t0 terminator: minimal transcription terminator from phage lambda (Scholtissek and Grosse, 1987)
    192..848     -  CDS            cat: CAT_ECOLX - Experimental evidence at protein level: Swiss-Prot protein existence level 1. This enzyme is an effector of chloramphenicol resistance in bacteria. From Escherichia coli. This protein is used as a marker in many commonly used cloning vectors, such as pACYC184.
    849..946     -  promoter       cat promoter: promoter of the E. coli cat gene encoding chloramphenicol acetyltransferase
   1030..1618    +  rep_origin     ori: high-copy-number ColE1/pMB1/pBR322/pUC origin of replication
