[The description below was written by a language model from this plasmid's Addgene catalogue record and pLannotate feature annotations shown in this document.]
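Description:
SP_C2 is a small (about 1.7 kb) synthetic biology part plasmid built on pYTK001, the entry vector of the MoClo Yeast Toolkit. It is a storage and donor plasmid for E. coli rather than a yeast expression vector: the annotated features show only a high-copy ColE1/pUC-type origin of replication and a chloramphenicol acetyltransferase (cat) gene with its native promoter, followed by a lambda t0 terminator. No yeast origin, yeast selection marker, promoter or terminator for the insert is annotated, consistent with a part that is meant to be excised and assembled into a larger construct.

The payload is a short coding fragment (57 nt in the feature table) corresponding to the N-terminal secretion signal peptide, residues 0–18 as named in the record, of the MEL gene product of Saccharomyces mikatae, codon-optimised for expression in S. cerevisiae. According to the record, the part is flanked by BsaI sites, so that Type IIS digestion releases it with defined overhangs for Golden Gate assembly; the sites themselves are not annotated in the feature table. The depositor designates it a "3a*" component, a variant of the toolkit's 3a position, which places it at the N-terminal end of a coding sequence so that it can be fused in frame upstream of a protein of interest.

Signal peptides direct recombinant proteins into the yeast secretory pathway. This plasmid is intended for combinatorial Golden Gate assembly with other MoClo Yeast Toolkit components, and the associated work concerns high-throughput optimisation of protein secretion in yeast.
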