Addgene plasmid #228158: SP_C2
Purpose: Plasmid contains the secretion signal peptide sequence of the yeast (S. mikatae) MEL gene for use in Combinatorial Golden Gate Assembly (BsaI restriction sites).
Depositing lab: Joseph Brock. Depositing organization: Australian National University. Publication: High-throughput optimisation of protein secretion in yeast via an engineered biosensor. Cleaver A, Luo R, Smith OB, Murphy L, Schwessinger B, Brock J. Trends Biotechnol. 2025 Apr;43(4):838-867. doi: 10.1016/j.tibtech.2024.11.010. Epub 2024 Dec 13. PubMed 39674781.
Backbone
  Vector backbone: pYTK001
  Backbone manufacturer: John Dueber, Addgene plasmid #65108
  Vector type: Synthetic Biology
Growth in bacteria
  Bacterial resistance: Chloramphenicol, 25 μg/mL
  Growth temperature: 37°C
  Growth strain: DH5alpha
  Copy number: High Copy
Gene/Insert
  Gene/Insert name: sp_Q11129_MEL_SACMI:0-18 (alt name: Uniprot: Q11129)
  Species: Saccharomyces mikatae
  Cloning method: Golden Gate
Terms and licenses: Academic/Nonprofit Terms; Industry Terms: Not Available to Industry
Depositor comments: Signal peptides direct recombinant protein secretion in yeast. Codon optimised for expression in S. cerevisiae. This part is designed for use with components from the MoClo Yeast Toolkit (Lee et al. 2015). This insert is a 3a* component, see Williams et al. 2024 for more detail.
How to cite: SP_C2 was a gift from Joseph Brock (Addgene plasmid # 228158 ; http://n2t.net/addgene:228158 ; RRID:Addgene_228158)
